Addgene plasmid #105000: pSF4 TetCMV intron 20xGCN4 Renilla Rh1 STOP 24xMS2v5 SV40 CTE polyA
Purpose: Expresses ST-Renilla-Rh1 calibration reporter in mammalian cells; note plasmid contains 24xGCN4 repeats
Depositing lab: Jeffrey Chao. Depositing organization: Friedrich Miescher Institute for Biomedical Research. Publication: Single-Molecule Quantification of Translation-Dependent Association of mRNAs with the Endoplasmic Reticulum. Voigt F, Zhang H, Cui XA, Triebold D, Liu AX, Eglinger J, Lee ES, Chao JA, Palazzo AF. Cell Rep. 2017 Dec 26;21(13):3740-3753. doi: 10.1016/j.celrep.2017.12.008. PubMed 29281824.
Backbone
  Vector backbone: pSF4
  Vector type: Mammalian Expression, Bacterial Expression
Growth in bacteria
  Bacterial resistance: Ampicillin, 100 μg/mL
  Growth temperature: 37°C
  Growth strain: DH5alpha
  Copy number: High Copy
Gene/Insert
  Gene/Insert name: Renilla luciferase
  Species: Renilla reniformis
  Insert size (bp): 930
  Promoter: TetCMV
  Tag / fusion protein: 24xGCN4 repeats (SunTag) (N terminal on insert); PreScission protease site-Rh1-RILPL2 (C terminal on insert); 24xPP7v3 stem loops in 3'UTR; xrRNA1-xrRNA2 in 3'UTR; 24xMS2v5 stem loops in 3'UTR
  Cloning method: Unknown
  Sequencing primers: 5′ AATACGACTCACTATAGGC
Terms and licenses: Academic/Nonprofit Terms; Industry Terms: Not Available to Industry
Depositor comments: Note plasmid contains 24xGCN4 repeats and not 20xGCN4 repeats as indicated in the name.
How to cite: pSF4 TetCMV intron 20xGCN4 Renilla Rh1 STOP 24xMS2v5 SV40 CTE polyA was a gift from Jeffrey Chao (Addgene plasmid # 105000 ; http://n2t.net/addgene:105000 ; RRID:Addgene_105000)
