[The description below was written by a language model from this plasmid's Addgene catalogue record and pLannotate feature annotations shown in this document.]
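Description:
pSF4 TetCMV intron 20xGCN4 Renilla Rh1 STOP 24xMS2v5 SV40 CTE polyA is a 13.1 kb mammalian expression plasmid on the pSF4 backbone, propagated in E. coli through a high-copy ColE1/pUC-type origin with ampicillin selection (AmpR). The backbone annotation also shows Moloney murine leukemia virus elements on the opposite strand from the reporter: a 5' LTR, Ψ packaging signal, truncated gag, an env fragment and a self-inactivating ΔU3 3' LTR, along with an FRT site. This suggests a gammaretroviral SIN architecture with the expression cassette in reverse orientation, although the catalogue lists the vector type only as mammalian and bacterial expression.

The payload is driven by a tetracycline-responsive promoter (recorded as TetCMV, annotated as TRE3G), so it requires a Tet transactivator and is inducible. A chimeric β-globin/immunoglobulin intron and a T7 promoter follow. The open reading frame begins with an array of GCN4 epitope repeats (SunTag), which on the nascent chain are bound by scFv-GFP to visualise translation. The depositor notes there are 24 repeats, not the 20 given in the name; the annotation tool picked up only a few copies. This array is fused to human codon-optimised Renilla luciferase, then a PreScission protease site and the Rh1 domain of human RILPL2.

According to the catalogue, the 3'UTR carries 24xPP7 stem loops, flaviviral exoribonuclease-resistant RNAs (xrRNA1-xrRNA2, detected in the feature table) and 24xMS2v5 stem loops for coat-protein-based single-mRNA imaging. The stem-loop arrays and the CTE named in the title are not annotated. An SV40 poly(A) signal lies just beyond this region, though it is annotated on the opposite strand. The plasmid expresses the ST-Renilla-Rh1 calibration reporter, used in single-molecule studies of translation-dependent association of mRNAs with the endoplasmic reticulum.
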