Features (pLannotate 1.2.2; 31 found; start..end, strand, type, name):
    381..513     +  intron         chimeric intron: chimera between introns from human β-globin and immunoglobulin heavy chain genes
    558..576     +  promoter       T7 promoter: promoter for bacteriophage T7 RNA polymerase
    655..711     +  CDS            GCN4_v4: GCN4 peptide optimized to improve solubility while preserving binding to an scFv-GFP fusion protein (Tanenbaum et al., 2014)
   1029..1052    +  CDS            GCN4_v4 (fragment): GCN4 peptide optimized to improve solubility while preserving binding to an scFv-GFP fusion protein (Tanenbaum et al., 2014)
   1321..1343    +  CDS            GCN4_v4 (fragment): GCN4 peptide optimized to improve solubility while preserving binding to an scFv-GFP fusion protein (Tanenbaum et al., 2014)
   2401..3330    +  CDS            hRluc: Renilla luciferase human codon-optimized
   3364..3681    +  CDS            RILPL2 (fragment): RIPL2_HUMAN - Also known as RLP2. Experimental evidence at protein level: Swiss-Prot protein existence level 1. Involved in cell shape and neuronal morphogenesis, positively regulating the establishment and maintenance of dendritic spines (By similarity). Plays a role in cellular protein transport, including protein transport away from primary cilia (By similarity). May function via activation of RAC1 and PAK1 (By similarity). From Homo sapiens (Human).
   5380..5403    +  CDS            FLAG: FLAG® epitope tag, followed by an enterokinase cleavage site
   5429..5507    +  ncRNA          Flavi xrRNA: Accession: RF03547 - General Flavivirus exoribonuclease-resistant RNA element
   5587..5661    +  ncRNA          Flavivirus SLIV: Accession: RF01415 - Flavivirus 3'UTR stem loop IV
   7134..7268    -  polyA_signal   SV40 poly(A) signal: SV40 polyadenylation signal
   7291..7374    -  CDS            large T antigen (fragment): large T antigen from SV40 (simian virus 40)
   7446..7855    -  CDS            gag (truncated) (fragment): truncated Moloney murine leukemia virus (MMLV) gag gene lacking the start codon
   7945..8033    -  misc_feature   MESV Ψ (fragment): packaging signal of murine embryonic stem cell virus
   8085..8284    -  misc_feature   MMLV Ψ: packaging signal of Moloney murine leukemia virus (MMLV)
   8347..8938    -  LTR            LTR: long terminal repeat from Moloney murine leukemia virus
   9370..9392    -  protein_bind   lac operator (fragment): The lac repressor binds to the lac operator to inhibit transcription in E. coli. This inhibition can be relieved by adding lactose or isopropyl-β-D-thiogalactopyranoside (IPTG). lac repressor encoded by lacI
   9396..9426    -  promoter       lac promoter: promoter for the E. coli lac operon
   9441..9462    -  protein_bind   CAP binding site: CAP binding activates transcription in the presence of cAMP. E. coli catabolite activator protein
   9475..9567    -  CDS            lacI (fragment): lac repressor; lacI; The lac repressor binds to the lac operator to inhibit transcription in E. coli. This inhibition can be relieved by adding lactose or isopropyl-β-D-thiogalactopyranoside (IPTG).
   9750..10338   -  rep_origin     ori: high-copy-number ColE1/pMB1/pBR322/pUC origin of replication
  10509..11369   -  CDS            AmpR: β-lactamase; bla; confers resistance to ampicillin, carbenicillin, and related antibiotics
  11370..11474   -  promoter       AmpR promoter: bla
  11569..11604   +  CDS            rop (fragment): Rop protein, which maintains plasmids at low copy number; rop
  11706..11805   +  misc_feature   bom (fragment): basis of mobility region from pBR322
  11811..11968   -  CDS            lacZα (fragment): LacZα fragment of β-galactosidase; lacZ fragment
  12662..12859   -  LTR            3' LTR (ΔU3) (fragment): self-inactivating 3' long terminal repeat (LTR) from Moloney murine leukemia virus
  12863..12899   -  LTR            3' LTR (ΔU3) (fragment): self-inactivating 3' long terminal repeat (LTR) from Moloney murine leukemia virus
  12941..13038   -  CDS            env (fragment): murine leukemia virus gPr80 envelope polyprotein precursor; env; proteolytically cleaved into gp70SU and p15TM subunits
  13046..13093   -  protein_bind   FRT: FLP-mediated recombination occurs in the 8-bp core sequence TCTAGAAA (Turan and Bode, 2011). FLP recombinase from the Saccharomyces cerevisiae 2μ plasmid
  13135..371     +  promoter       TRE3G promoter (across the origin): 3rd-generation Tet-responsive promoter that can be activated by binding of Tet-On® 3G
>Addgene plasmid #105000 | pSF4 TetCMV intron 20xGCN4 Renilla Rh1 STOP 24xMS2v5 SV40 CTE polyA | addgene full sequence | sequence record 203163 | Addgene NGS Result
TCCCTATCAGTGATAGAGAACGTATGAAGAGTTTACTCCCTATCAGTGATAGAGAACGTATGCAGACTTT
ACTCCCTATCAGTGATAGAGAACGTATAAGGAGTTTACTCCCTATCAGTGATAGAGAACGTATGACCAGT
TTACTCCCTATCAGTGATAGAGAACGTATCTACAGTTTACTCCCTATCAGTGATAGAGAACGTATATCCA
GTTTACTCCCTATCAGTGATAGAGAACGTATAAGCTTTAGGCGTGTACGGTGGGCGCCTATAAAAGCAGA
GCTCGTTTAGTGAACCGTCAGATCGCCTGGAGCAATTCCACAACACTTTTGTCTTATACCAACTTTCCGT
ACCACTTCCTACCCTCGTAAAACCGGTCAGGTAAGTATCAAGGTTACAAGACAGGTTTAAGGAGACCAAT
AGAAACTGGGCTTGTCGAGACAGAGAAGACTCTTGCGTTTCTGATAGGCACCTATTGGTCTTACTGACAT
CCACTTTGCCTTTCTCTCCACAGGTGTCCACTCCCAGTTCAATTACAGCTCTTAAGGCTAGAGTACTTAA
TACGACTCACTATAGGCTAGCCACCATGGGCGCCATCATACACGCGGCCGCAATCATCGGTCCGGGTGGA
TCTGGAGGTGGAGGTTCTGGAGGAGAAGAACTTTTGAGCAAGAATTATCATCTTGAGAACGAAGTGGCTC
GTCTTAAGAAAGGTTCTGGCAGTGGAGAAGAACTGCTTTCAAAGAATTACCACCTGGAAAATGAGGTAGC
TAGACTGAAAAAGGGGAGCGGAAGTGGGGAGGAGTTGCTGAGCAAAAATTATCATTTGGAGAACGAAGTA
GCACGACTAAAGAAAGGGTCCGGATCGGGTGAGGAGTTACTCTCGAAAAATTATCATCTCGAAAACGAAG
TGGCTCGGCTAAAAAAGGGCAGTGGTTCTGGAGAAGAGCTATTATCTAAAAACTACCACCTCGAAAATGA
GGTGGCACGCTTAAAAAAGGGAAGTGGCAGTGGTGAAGAGCTACTATCCAAGAATTATCATCTTGAGAAC
GAGGTAGCGCGTTTGAAGAAGGGTTCCGGCTCAGGAGAGGAACTGCTCTCGAAGAACTATCATCTTGAAA
ATGAGGTCGCTCGATTAAAAAAGGGATCGGGCAGTGGTGAGGAACTACTTTCAAAGAATTACCACCTCGA
AAACGAAGTAGCTCGATTAAAGAAAGGTTCAGGGTCGGGTGAAGAATTACTGAGTAAAAATTATCATCTG
GAAAATGAGGTAGCGAGACTAAAAAAGGGGAGTGGTTCTGGCGAAGAGTTGCTATCGAAAAATTATCATC
TTGAGAACGAAGTTGCTAGGCTCAAAAAGGGCTCAGGCTCAGGCGAGGAGTTGCTCTCGAAAAACTACCA
CTTGGAAAATGAGGTCGCGAGGTTGAAAAAGGGGAGCGGGTCGGGCGAGGAGTTATTGAGCAAAAACTAT
CATTTAGAGAACGAAGTCGCGCGCTTAAAGAAAGGCTCGGGCTCGGGCGAAGAACTCTTATCGAAGAACT
ACCACCTCGAAAATGAGGTCGCCAGGTTGAAAAAGGGCAGTGGCAGCGGGGAGGAACTCTTGAGCAAGAA
CTACCACTTGGAGAATGAGGTCGCGAGATTGAAGAAAGGGTCGGGGAGCGGCGAGGAATTGCTCAGCAAG
AATTATCATTTGGAGAACGAAGTCGCCAGGCTCAAGAAAGGCTCGGGGTCGGGGGAGGAATTGTTGAGTA
AAAACTACCACTTGGAAAATGAAGTCGCCAGGCTCAAAAAAGGGAGTGGGAGCGGCGAAGAGTTATTGAG
CAAAAATTACCACTTGGAGAACGAAGTGGCAAGGCTCAAGAAAGGGAGCGGCAGCGGGGAGGAGCTCTTA
TCGAAGAACTACCACTTAGAGAATGAAGTCGCCCGCTTGAAGAAAGGCTCGGGGAGCGGGGAAGAGCTCT
TGAGCAAGAACTACCACTTGGAAAATGAGGTGGCGCGCTTGAAGAAAGGGAGCGGGAGCGGGGAAGAGTT
ACTATCTAAGAATTATCATCTCGAGAACGAGGTGGCTCGACTAAAGAAGGGCTCCGGCAGTGGGGAGGAA
CTCCTGTCGAAGAACTATCATCTTGAAAATGAGGTTGCAAGACTTAAAAAGGGGTCCGGATCAGGTGAGG
AACTACTCAGTAAGAATTACCACCTGGAAAACGAAGTAGCTCGATTAAAGAAAGGTTCAGGGTCGGGTGA
AGAACTGCTCTCAAAAGATTATCATTTGGAAAATGAGGTTGCACGTTTAAAAAAGGGAAGTGGCAGTGGT
GAGGAACTTCTGTCGAAAAATTATCATCTCGAGAATGAAGTAGCCCGACTTAAAAAGGGTTCTGGCTCGG
GTCAGCGGCCGCACCGGTCAGCTTCCAAGGTGTACGACCCCGAGCAACGCAAACGCATGATCACTGGGCC
TCAGTGGTGGGCTCGCTGCAAGCAAATGAACGTGCTGGACTCCTTCATCAACTACTATGATTCCGAGAAG
CACGCCGAGAACGCCGTGATTTTTCTGCATGGTAACGCTGCCTCCAGCTACCTGTGGAGGCACGTCGTGC
CTCACATCGAGCCCGTGGCTAGATGCATCATCCCTGATCTGATCGGAATGGGTAAGTCCGGCAAGAGCGG
GAATGGCTCATATCGCCTCCTGGATCACTACAAGTACCTCACCGCTTGGTTCGAGCTGCTGAACCTTCCA
AAGAAAATCATCTTTGTGGGCCACGACTGGGGGGCTTGTCTGGCCTTTCACTACTCCTACGAGCACCAAG
ACAAGATCAAGGCCATCGTCCATGCTGAGAGTGTCGTGGACGTGATCGAGTCCTGGGACGAGTGGCCTGA
CATCGAGGAGGATATCGCCCTGATCAAGAGCGAAGAGGGCGAGAAAATGGTGCTTGAGAATAACTTCTTC
GTCGAGACCATGCTCCCAAGCAAGATCATGCGGAAACTGGAGCCTGAGGAGTTCGCTGCCTACCTGGAGC
CATTCAAGGAGAAGGGCGAGGTTAGACGGCCTACCCTCTCCTGGCCTCGCGAGATCCCTCTCGTTAAGGG
AGGCAAGCCCGACGTCGTCCAGATTGTCCGCAACTACAACGCCTACCTTCGGGCCAGCGACGATCTGCCT
AAGATGTTCATCGAGTCCGACCCTGGGTTCTTTTCCAACGCTATTGTCGAGGGAGCTAAGAAGTTCCCTA
ACACCGAGTTCGTGAAGGTGAAGGGCCTCCACTTCAGCCAGGAGGACGCTCCAGATGAAATGGGTAAGTA
CATCAAGAGCTTCGTGGAGCGCGTGCTGAAGAACGAGCAGAGCAGCGGTCTGGAAGTTCTGTTTCAGGGC
CCGATGGAGGAGCCCCCTGTGCGAGAAGAGGAAGAGGAGGAGGGAGAGGAGGACGAGGAGAGGGACGAGG
TTGGGCCCGAGGGGGCGCTGGGCAAGAGCCCCTTCCAGCTGACCGCCGAGGACGTGTATGACATCTCCTA
CCTGTTGGGCCGCGAGCTTATGGCCCTGGGCAGCGACCCCCGGGTGACGCAGCTGCAGTTCAAAGTCGTC
CGCGTCCTGGAGATGCTGGAGGCGCTGGTGAATGAGGGCAGCCTGGCGCTGGAGGAGCTGAAGATGGAGA
GGGACCACCTCAGGAAGGAGGTGGAGGGGCTGCGGAGACAGTAAGGGGGAAGCGGAGCTACCAACTTCAG
CCTGCTCAAGCAGGCTGGCGACGTGGAGGAGAACCCTGGACCTATTTGCGGCCGCTTTACCCCAAGCACC
AGAGGATATGGCCTCGGTGCCAGCGCATCCAGCGACGTGCTTTCTCTGTCAAACCTGCAAGCCAGCAGAG
CATATGGGCTCGCTGGCTCCTTCAAGAAGTTCAGGAAGGGGGACGAATCTCTCGAAAGGTCCAGTGGATA
TGGCCACGGACCCGACGAAGAACGCAGCGGAAGACCCAGCGAGGTCGACCATCCCACCACACCATATGGG
GTGGGTGGGACCACAGTCATTACACTGGATCTCATATTCAGCAATCAGACCGACAGTGCATATGGGCACG
TCGGCAACGATCAACTGCTTTACGACAACAGGCGGCGGTCACAGTGCAGCACAGCATATGGGCTGGCTGC
ACCCGCCCAGTGGCTGGACAGAGAAGAGGCCCCCAAACACCACCCAGCCAGACCATATGGGGTCGGCTGG
ACATTTCCCAAACCAAATCTCCACCAGAAAAAGGTGGGCTCCTGGACAGGATATGGCCTGCCAGGAAGTT
ATTCCCTGCTCGTCGAATATTTCTCAACTCTGCAACGGTGCAGTCCATATGGGGACGCACCATTCAAGAA
ATTCAGGAAGGGGGACGAGAGTCTCGAAGATGCCAGGACACCATATGGGGTGCCTGGCAGGAGTGGAAGG
GGCTCCGAGGTCGACAACGACCAGCTTACGCAGAGTGGATATGGCCACCTGCGAAAGCATTTTCCCAAAC
CCAATGTCCACAACAAGAAGGTCACCTCCACACGATATGGCGTGGGAGGTACCGCCAGCAGCGACGTGCT
CAGTCTGTCAAACGCCATCCCTGCCACCAGATATGGCTGGGGCAGGCGATCAGGCCGGCCCAGCGAAGTC
GACAACGACCAACTGGGCAGCAGGTCATATGGGACCGCTGCCTTTGCCAAGTTCCGCAAGGGGGACGAGA
GTCTCGAGGACGACGGCACTCCATATGGGGAGGCCGTCTCTGCCTCAAGCGATGTTCTCTCTCTTTCAAA
CCTTCAGTCCGACAGAGGATATGGCCTCGTCGGAACTGGCACCACATCAAGGGATACACCAGGACCAAGA
AATCGGACCACAGCATATGGGCTGGGTCCCGCTCACAACGACCACCGCTATGTGTGGAGAAAAAAAAGTC
AGGCCAGAGCATATGGGCTCGGCCTGTCCAATACCATCCCTACCGTCAAGCATGGCGGGGGCTCCATCTG
GAGGAGCACATATGGGTGCCCTCCAACCCCCCCTGGGCGCAATCTGTGCTGTCGAATCGGCACAGCCTGC
AGACCATATGGGGTCGCAGGCGGCCACAACGATCATCGATACGTGTGGCGCAAGAAAGGGGCACGCACCA
GATATGGCTGGGCGTGCAGTGCCAGCAGCGACGTACTCAGCCTGTCCAACCTCGAAACCAGCAGGTCATA
TGGGACCGCTGGTTCCGAAGCCTGCAAACCAAAGAATACCATTCCGACGGTCCCCTGGACTGCATATGGG
CAGCCAGGCAAGCATGGGGGAGGGTCTATCAGATCTGGAAGGCCCAGCGAGCCCACAGGATATGGCCTGG
GGCTCGGCTCCGGATCCGACTACAAAGACCACGACGGCGATTACAAAGATCACGATATCGATTACAAGGA
CGACGACGACAAGGGCACACTGAACGTAATCCAGACGCGTAAGTCAGGCCGGAAAATTCCCGCCACCGGA
AGTTGAGTAGACGGTGCTGCCTGCGACTCAACCCCAGGAGGACTGGGTGAACAAAGCTGCGAAGTGATCC
ATGTAAGCCCTCAGAACCGTCTCGGAAAGAGGACCCCACATGTTGTAGCTTCAAGGCCCAATGTCAGACC
ACGCCATGGCGTGCCACTCTGCGGAGAGTGCAGTCTGCGACAGTGCCCCAGGAGGACTGGGTGAGGATCC
AACCTACAAACGGGTGGAGGATCACCCCACCCGACACTTCACAATCAAGGGGTACAATACACAAGGGTGG
AGGAACACCCCACCCTCCAGACACATTACACAGAAATCCAATCAAACAGAAGCACCATCAGGGCTTCTGC
TACCAAATTTATCTCAAAAAACTACAACAAGGAATCACCATCAGGGATTCCCTGTGCAATATACGTCAAA
CGAGGGCCACGACGGGAGGACGATCACGCCTCCCGAATATCGGCATGTCTGGCTTTCGAATTCAGTGCGT
GGAGCATCAGCCCACGCAGCCAATCAGAGTCGAATACAAGTCGACTTTCGCGAAGAGCATCAGCCTTCGC
GCCATTCTTACACAAACCACACTCTCCCCTACAGGAACAGCATCAGCGTTCCTGCCCAGTACCCAACTCA
AGAAAATTTATGTCCCCATGCAGCATCAGCGCATGGGCCCCAAGAATACATCCCCAACAAAATCACATCC
GAGCACCAACAGGGCTCGGAGTGTTGTTTCTTGTCCAACTGGACAAACCCTCCATGGACCATCAGGCCAT
GGACTCTCACCAACAAGACAAAAACTACTCTTCTCGAAGCAGCATCAGCGCTTCGAAACACTCGAGCATA
CATTGTGCCTATTTCTTGGGTGGACGATCACGCCACCCATGCTCTCACGAATTTCAAAACACGGACAAGG
ACGAGCACCACCAGGGCTCGTCGTTCCACGTCCAATACGATTACTTACCTTTCGGGATCACGATCACGGA
TCCCGCAGCTACATCACTTCCACTCAGGACATTCAAGCATGCACGATCACGGCATGCTCCACAAGTCTCA
ACCACAGAAACTACCAAATGGGTTCAGCACCAGCGAACCCACTCCTACCTCAAACCTCTTCCCACAAAAC
TGGCAAGCAGGATCACCGCTTGCCCATTCCAACATACCAAATCAAAAACAATTACTGGTACAGCATCAGC
GTACCAGCCCACATCTCTCACTACTATCAAAAACCAAACCGTTCAGCAACAGCGAACGGTACACACGGAA
AAATCAACTGGTTTACAAATACGAAAGACGATCACGCTTTCGTCCAGCGCAAACTATTACGAAAAACATC
CGACGGGAAGAGCAACAGCCTTCCCGCGGCGGAAAACCTCACAAAAACACGACAAACGGATGCACGAACA
CGGCATCCGCCGACAACCCACAAACTTACAACCAGGCAAACGGTGCAGGATCACCGCACCGTACATCAAA
CACCTCAGATCTCATTTCGCGCGGGATCCAGACCACCTCCCCTGCGAGCTAAGCTGGACAGCCAATGACG
GGTAAGAGAGTGACATTTTTCACTAACCTAAGACAGGAGGGCCGTCAGAGCTACTGCCTAATCCAAAGAC
GGGTAAAAGTGATAAAAATGTATCACTCCAACCTAAGACAGGCGCAGCTTCCGAGGGATTTGAGATCCAG
ACATGATAAGATACATTGATGAGTTTGGACAAACCAAAACTAGAATGCAGTGAAAAAAATGCCTTATTTG
TGAAATTTGTGATGCTATTGCCTTATTTGTAACCATTATAAGCTGCAATAAACAAGTTAACAACAACAAT
TGCATTCATTTTATGTTTCAGGTTCAGGGGGAGGTGTGGGAGGTTTTTTAAAGCAAGTAAAACCTCTACA
AATGTGGTATGGCTGATTATGATCTGAAGTTCCTATACTATTTGAAGAATAGGAACTTCGGAATAGGAAC
TTCGGATCTCATATGGCCATATGGGGGCGCCTAGAGAAGGAGTGAGGGCTGGATAAAGGGAGGATCGAGG
CGGGGTCGAACGAGGAGGTTCAAGGGGGAGAGACGGGGCGGATGGAGGAAGAGGAGGCGGAGGCTTAGGG
TGTACAAAGGGCTTGACCCAGGGAGGGGGGTCAAAAGCCAAGGCTTCCCAGGTCACGATGTAGGGGACCT
GGTCTGGGTGTCCATGCGGGCCAGGTGAAAAGACCTTGATCTTAACCTGGGTGATGAGGTCTCGGTTAAA
GGTGCCGTCTCGCGGCCATCCGACGTTAAAGGTTGGCCATTCTGCAGAGCAGAAGGTAACCCAACGTCTC
TTCTTGACATCTACCGACTGGTTGTGAGCGATCCGCTCGACATCTTTCCAGTGACCTAAGGTCAAACTTA
AGGGAGTGGTAACAGGCTAGCCCGGGCCCATATTTTCAGACAAATACAGAAACACAGTCAGACAGAGACA
ACACAGAACGATGCTGCAGCAGACAAGACGCGCGGCGCGGCTTCGGTCCCAAACCGAAAGCAAAAATTCA
GACGGAGGCGGGAACTGTTTTAGGTTCTCGTCTCCTACCAGAACCACATATCCCTCCTCTAAGGGGGGTG
CACCAAAGAGTCCTAAACGATCGGGATTTTAGGACTCAGGTCGGGCCACAAAAACGGCCCCCGAAGTCCC
TGGGACGTCTCCCAGGGTTGCGGCCGGGTGTTCCGAACTCGTCAGTTCCACCACGGGTCCGCCAGATACA
GAGCTAGTTAGCTAACTAGTACCGACGCAGGCGCATAAAATCAGTCATAGACACTAGACAATCGGACAGA
CACAGATAAGTTGCTGGCCAGCTTACCTCCCGGTGGTGGGTCGGTGGTCCCTGGGCAGGGGTCTCCCGAT
CCCGGACGAGCCCCCAAATGAAAGACCCCCGCTGACGGGTAGTCAATCACTCAGAGGAGACCCTCCCAAG
GAACAGCGAGACCACAAGTCGGATGCAACTGCAAGAGGGTTTATTGGATACACGGGTACCCGGGCGACTC
AGTCAATCGGAGGACTGGCGCGCCGAGTGAGGGGTTGTGGGCTCTTTTATTGAGCTCGGGGAGCAGAAGC
GCGCGAACAGAAGCGAGAAGCGAACTGATTGGTTAGTTCAAATAAGGCACAGGGTCATTTCAGGTCCTTG
GGGCACCCTGGAAACATCTGATGGTTCTCTAGAAACTGCTGAGGGCTGGACCGCATCTGGGGACCATCTG
TTCTTGGCCCTGAGCCGGGGCAGGAACTGCTTACCACAGATATCCTGTTTGGCCCATATTCAGCTGTTCC
ATCTGTTCTTGGCCCTGAGCCGGGGCAGGAACTGCTTACCACAGATATCCTGTTTGGCCCATATTCAGCT
GTTCCATCTGTTCCTGACCTTGATCTGAACTTTTCTATTCTCAGTTATGTATTTTTCCATGCCTTGCAAA
ATGGCGTTACTTAAGCTAGCTTGCCAAACCTACAGGTGGGGTCTTTCACATGTATATGTCAAAAATAAAA
ATCAACTAATTGACTAGTAATTAATATGACTGGCATAATGGGAAATTGATCCTGACAGATGCAAACTGGC
TTCTCAGCAGCGCATTTATGTTGTCAACTGAGGAAGGAAACGTTAATGACAGAAACTCTAAGTAATTTCC
ACGTTTATCTATTTTTATTTATACTAGCTTTGGTAACAGGAATATTGCAGCATTCATGCACATTGAAACC
CTTATGAAATAAAAACATCTGTGCATTTAAAATGGAATTAACATTTTAAATGTTAAAAAAAGCTGGCTTA
GCTTCCCCCCGCCCCCTAGGGCATAGAACAAGTCAAATGCTTTATATATTTGAGTTTGGGATGTATTAGG
AAACTCCTAAGAGCAAAGCTAGCTTGGCGTAATCATGGTCATAGCTGTTTCCTGTGTGAAATTGTTATCC
GCTCACAATTCCACACAACATACGAGCCGGAAGCATAAAGTGTAAAGCCTGGGGTGCCTAATGAGTGAGC
TAACTCACATTAATTGCGTTGCGCTCACTGCCCGCTTTCCAGTCGGGAAACCTGTCGTGCCAGCTGCATT
AATGAATCGGCCAACGCGCGGGGAGAGGCGGTTTGCGTATTGGGCGCTCTTCCGCTTCCTCGCTCACTGA
CTCGCTGCGCTCGGTCGTTCGGCTGCGGCGAGCGGTATCAGCTCACTCAAAGGCGGTAATACGGTTATCC
ACAGAATCAGGGGATAACGCAGGAAAGAACATGTGAGCAAAAGGCCAGCAAAAGGCCAGGAACCGTAAAA
AGGCCGCGTTGCTGGCGTTTTTCCATAGGCTCCGCCCCCCTGACGAGCATCACAAAAATCGACGCTCAAG
TCAGAGGTGGCGAAACCCGACAGGACTATAAAGATACCAGGCGTTTCCCCCTGGAAGCTCCCTCGTGCGC
TCTCCTGTTCCGACCCTGCCGCTTACCGGATACCTGTCCGCCTTTCTCCCTTCGGGAAGCGTGGCGCTTT
CTCATAGCTCACGCTGTAGGTATCTCAGTTCGGTGTAGGTCGTTCGCTCCAAGCTGGGCTGTGTGCACGA
ACCCCCCGTTCAGCCCGACCGCTGCGCCTTATCCGGTAACTATCGTCTTGAGTCCAACCCGGTAAGACAC
GACTTATCGCCACTGGCAGCAGCCACTGGTAACAGGATTAGCAGAGCGAGGTATGTAGGCGGTGCTACAG
AGTTCTTGAAGTGGTGGCCTAACTACGGCTACACTAGAAGAACAGTATTTGGTATCTGCGCTCTGCTGAA
GCCAGTTACCTTCGGAAAAAGAGTTGGTAGCTCTTGATCCGGCAAACAAACCACCGCTGGTAGCGGTGGT
TTTTTTGTTTGCAAGCAGCAGATTACGCGCAGAAAAAAAGGATCTCAAGAAGATCCTTTGATCTTTTCTA
CGGGGTCTGACGCTCAGTGGAACGAAAACTCACGTTAAGGGATTTTTGTCATGAGATTATCAAAAAGGAT
CTTCACCTAGATCCTTTTAAATTAAAAATGAAGTTTTAAATCAATCTAAAGTATATATGAGTAAACTTGG
TCTGACAGTTACCAATGCTTAATCAGTGAGGCACCTATCTCAGCGATCTGTCTATTTCGTTCATCCATAG
TTGCCTGACTCCCCGTCGTGTAGATAACTACGATACGGGAGGGCTTACCATCTGGCCCCAGTGCTGCAAT
GATACCGCGAGACCCACGCTCACCGGCTCCAGATTTATCAGCAATAAACCAGCCAGCCGGAAGGGCCGAG
CGCAGAAGTGGTCCTGCAACTTTATCCGCCTCCATCCAGTCTATTAATTGTTGCCGGGAAGCTAGAGTAA
GTAGTTCGCCAGTTAATAGTTTGCGCAACGTTGTTGCCATTGCTACAGGCATCGTGGTGTCACGCTCGTC
GTTTGGTATGGCTTCATTCAGCTCCGGTTCCCAACGATCAAGGCGAGTTACATGATCCCCCATGTTGTGC
AAAAAAGCGGTTAGCTCCTTCGGTCCTCCGATCGTTGTCAGAAGTAAGTTGGCCGCAGTGTTATCACTCA
TGGTTATGGCAGCACTGCATAATTCTCTTACTGTCATGCCATCCGTAAGATGCTTTTCTGTGACTGGTGA
GTACTCAACCAAGTCATTCTGAGAATAGTGTATGCGGCGACCGAGTTGCTCTTGCCCGGCGTCAATACGG
GATAATACCGCGCCACATAGCAGAACTTTAAAAGTGCTCATCATTGGAAAACGTTCTTCGGGGCGAAAAC
TCTCAAGGATCTTACCGCTGTTGAGATCCAGTTCGATGTAACCCACTCGTGCACCCAACTGATCTTCAGC
ATCTTTTACTTTCACCAGCGTTTCTGGGTGAGCAAAAACAGGAAGGCAAAATGCCGCAAAAAAGGGAATA
AGGGCGACACGGAAATGTTGAATACTCATACTCTTCCTTTTTCAATATTATTGAAGCATTTATCAGGGTT
ATTGTCTCATGAGCGGATACATATTTGAATGTATTTAGAAAAATAAACAAATAGGGGTTCCGCGCACATT
TCCCCGAAAAGTGCCACCTGACGTCTAAGAAACCATTATTATCATGACATTAACCTATAAAAATAGGCGT
ATCACGAGGCCCTTTCGTCTCGCGCGTTTCGGTGATGACGGTGAAAACCTCTGACACATGCAGCTCCCGG
AGACGGTCACAGCTTGTCTGTAAGCGGATGCCGGGAGCAGACAAGCCCGTCAGGGCGCGTCAGCGGGTGT
TGGCGGGTGTCGGGGCTGGCTTAACTATGCGGCATCAGAGCAGATTGTACTGAGAGTGCACCATATGCGG
TGTGAAATACCGCACAGATGCGTAAGGAGAAAATACCGCATCAGGCGCCATTCGCCATTCAGGCTGCGCA
ACTGTTGGGAAGGGCGATCGGTGCGGGCCTCTTCGCTATTACGCCAGCTGGCGAAAGGGGGATGTGCTGC
AAGGCGATTAAGTTGGGTAACGCCAGGGTTTTCCCAGTCACGACGTTGTAAAACGACGGCCAGTGAATTA
ATTCCAAGCTAAGTGAAAGACTCTGTCTCAAAAACCAACCTGACACCTGAGCCGGAGCGTTGCCTCTCAC
TACCATAAATATATATACACAACACACACACACACACACACACACACACACACACACACACACACAATCA
TACACATAAACACAATCACACACACACACATGCACAATCACACACACACAATCACACACAAACATACATA
CACACAATCACACACAACCATACACACATATACACAATCACACACACAAACACAATCACACACACACACA
TCAATCAATCAATCAATCAATATACCAAAAATGATAGCTCATACCTGTAATCTTAGATGTGGGAAGGCTA
AAACAGCAGGCTACCCATGACTTCAAGGTCACCCTGGGTTACAGAGTAGCTAATAGTCTAGCTTGAACTA
TAGTGTAGGATCTTTAAAAAAAAATTAACCAACCAACCAACAAACAAACAAACAAACAACAACAACAACA
AATGGAAGACAGAGGACAAAAAAAAATAAAAGAAAAAGTAGAAAGCCAATGGAGATACTATCTTAAAATT
AGAAATATTTATGACACATTCTGAATACTCCATGTTTATTTCAAGGAAGCCAATGTAACTTTAAGTACTA
TGGCCATTTAATGTAAATACTTAAGAAAAAAAACCAAATTAATTTTGATACATGCTGCATGTGAAAGACC
CCCGCTGACGGGTAGTCAATCACTCAGAGGAGACCCTCTCAAGGAACAGCGAGACCACAAGTCGGATGCA
ACTGCAAGAGGGTTTATTGGATACACGGGTACCCGGGCGACTCAGTCAATCGGAGGACTGGCGCCCCGAG
TGAGGGGTTGTGGGCTCGAGCTCGGGGAGCAGAAGCGCGCGAACAGAAGTCGAGCTAGCTTGCCAAACCT
ACAGGTGGGGTCTTTCATTCCCCCCTTTTTCTGGAGACTAAATAAAATCTTTTATTTTATCTATGGCTCG
TACTCTATAGGCTTCAGCTGGTGATATTGTTGAGTCAAAACTAGAGCCTGGACCACTGATATCCTGTCTT
TAACAAATTGGACTAATCCGGATCTGAAGTTCCTATACTTTCTAGAGAATAGGAACTTCGGAATAGGAAC
TTCGCGGCCAGATCTTTTGCGGCCGCTTTGGGCCGGCCGAATTCTTTAC
